Addgene plasmid #75254: pQCXIX_sh_hBcl10_#2
Purpose: retroviral shRNA vector against human BCL10, expresses GFP for transduction control
Depositing lab: Ria Baumgrass. Depositing organization: Deutsches Rheuma-Forschungszentrum Berlin (DRFZ). Publication: Identification of Novel Nuclear Factor of Activated T Cells (NFAT)-Associated Proteins in T cells. Gabriel CH, Gross F, Karl M, Stephanowitz H, Hennig AF, Weber M, Gryzik S, Bachmann I, Hecklau K, Wienands J, Schuchhardt J, Herzel H, Radbruch A, Krause E, Baumgrass R. J Biol Chem. 2016 Sep 16. pii: jbc.M116.739326. 10.1074/jbc.M116.739326 PubMed 27637333.
Backbone
  Vector backbone: pQCXIX (modified)
  Total vector size (bp): 7735
  Modifications to backbone: includes EF1a-EGFP expression cassette, mU6-shRNA expression cassette
  Vector type: Mammalian Expression, Retroviral, RNAi
  Selectable markers: GFP
Growth in bacteria
  Bacterial resistance: Ampicillin, 100 μg/mL
  Growth temperature: 37°C
  Growth strain: NEB Stable
  Copy number: Unknown
Gene/Insert
  Gene/Insert name: shRNA against hBcl10 (alt name: BCL-10, CIPER)
  gRNA/shRNA sequence: GAAGAAATTTCTTGTCGAA
  Species: H. sapiens (human)
  GenBank ID: 8915 (gene-id)
  Entrez Gene: BCL10 (a.k.a. CARMEN, CIPER, CLAP, IMD37, c-E10, mE10)
  Promoter: mU6
  Cloning method: Restriction Enzyme; 5′ cloning site HpaI (destroyed during cloning); 3′ cloning site SalI (destroyed during cloning)
  Sequencing primers: 5′ CCC TAA CTG TAA AGT AAT TG
Terms and licenses: Academic/Nonprofit Terms; Industry Terms: Not Available to Industry
Depositor comments: Please note that there are some discrepancies between Addgene's quality control sequences and the depositor's sequence. The depositor noted that these discrepancies do NOT affect plasmid function. Produced ~70 % KD (Western Blot) in Jurkat cells after RV-transduction and sort for GFPpositive cells.
How to cite: pQCXIX_sh_hBcl10_#2 was a gift from Ria Baumgrass (Addgene plasmid # 75254 ; http://n2t.net/addgene:75254 ; RRID:Addgene_75254)
