[The description below was written by a language model from this plasmid's Addgene catalogue record and pLannotate feature annotations shown in this document.]
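Description:
pQCXIX_sh_hBcl10_#2 is a 7,735 bp self-inactivating gammaretroviral RNAi vector built on a modified pQCXIX backbone and designed to knock down human BCL10 (also known as CIPER or CARMEN) in mammalian cells. It is propagated in bacteria through a high-copy ColE1/pUC-type origin with ampicillin resistance. There is no drug selection marker for mammalian cells, and transduced cells are identified or sorted by GFP fluorescence instead.

In the annotated map, a hybrid CMV enhancer/promoter fused to a truncated 5' LTR drives production of the viral genomic RNA in packaging cells. It is followed by the Ψ packaging signal and a truncated, start-codon-less gag segment that supports encapsidation. Within the proviral region, a human EF-1α promoter drives EGFP as the transduction reporter, and a cPPT/CTS element is annotated between this promoter and the EGFP coding sequence. The mouse U6 (RNA polymerase III) promoter that drives the BCL10-targeting short hairpin lies between two annotated fragments of the U3-deleted 3' LTR. This indicates that the shRNA cassette was inserted into the LTR itself, an arrangement in which reverse transcription would be expected to copy the cassette into both LTRs of the integrated provirus. The hairpin is not annotated as a feature; the record says it was cloned between HpaI and SalI sites that were destroyed in the process. An SV40 promoter and pBR322-derived fragments are also annotated in the plasmid backbone outside the viral unit.

The depositor reports about 70% knockdown by Western blot in Jurkat cells after retroviral transduction and sorting for GFP-positive cells. The depositor also notes some discrepancies between the deposited and quality-control sequences, which are said not to affect function. The associated work concerned NFAT-associated proteins in T cells.
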