Features (pLannotate 1.2.2; 22 found; start..end, strand, type, name):
      5..309     +  enhancer       CMV enhancer: human cytomegalovirus immediate early enhancer
    310..513     +  promoter       CMV promoter: human cytomegalovirus (CMV) immediate early promoter
    514..689     +  LTR            5' LTR (truncated): truncated long terminal repeat from Moloney murine sarcoma virus
    811..1085    +  misc_feature   MESV Ψ (fragment): packaging signal of murine embryonic stem cell virus
   1152..1568    +  CDS            gag (truncated): truncated Moloney murine leukemia virus (MMLV) gag gene lacking the start codon
   1621..1687    +  CDS            small t antigen (fragment): SV40 (simian virus 40) small t antigen
   1694..2872    +  promoter       EF-1α promoter: strong constitutive promoter for human elongation factor EF-1α
   2898..3015    +  misc_feature   cPPT/CTS: central polypurine tract and central termination sequence of HIV-1
   3105..3821    +  CDS            EGFP: EGFP is a basic (constitutively fluorescent) green fluorescent protein published in 1996, derived from Aequorea victoria. It is reported to be a rapidly-maturing weak dimer with moderate acid sensitivity.
   3822..3839    +  misc_feature   MCS (fragment): multiple cloning site
   3891..3964    +  CDS            env (fragment): murine leukemia virus gPr80 envelope polyprotein precursor; env; proteolytically cleaved into gp70SU and p15TM subunits
   4006..4133    +  LTR            3' LTR (ΔU3) (fragment): self-inactivating 3' long terminal repeat (LTR) from Moloney murine leukemia virus
   4173..4486    +  promoter       U6 promoter: RNA polymerase III promoter for mouse U6 snRNA (Das et al., 1988)
   4542..4843    +  LTR            3' LTR (ΔU3) (fragment): self-inactivating 3' long terminal repeat (LTR) from Moloney murine leukemia virus
   4912..4952    +  CDS            rop (fragment): Rop protein, which maintains plasmids at low copy number; rop
   5054..5092    +  misc_feature   bom (fragment): basis of mobility region from pBR322
   5109..5438    +  promoter       SV40 promoter: SV40 enhancer and early promoter
   5444..5545    +  misc_feature   bom (fragment): basis of mobility region from pBR322
   5731..6319    -  rep_origin     ori: high-copy-number ColE1/pMB1/pBR322/pUC origin of replication
   6490..7350    -  CDS            AmpR: β-lactamase; bla; confers resistance to ampicillin, carbenicillin, and related antibiotics
   7351..7455    -  promoter       AmpR promoter: bla
   7641..7712    +  enhancer       CMV enhancer (fragment): human cytomegalovirus immediate early enhancer
>Addgene plasmid #75254 | pQCXIX_sh_hBcl10_#2 | depositor full sequence | sequence record 142317 | pQCXIX_sh_hBcl10_#2 sequence 7735 bps
TCCGCGTTACATAACTTACGGTAAATGGCCCGCCTGGCTGACCGCCCAACGACCCCCGCCCATTGACGTC
AATAATGACGTATGTTCCCATAGTAACGCCAATAGGGACTTTCCATTGACGTCAATGGGTGGAGTATTTA
CGGTAAACTGCCCACTTGGCAGTACATCAAGTGTATCATATGCCAAGTACGCCCCCTATTGACGTCAATG
ACGGTAAATGGCCCGCTCTGGCATTATGCCCAGTACATGACCTTATGGGACTTTCCTACTTGGCAGTACA
TCTACGTATTAGTCATCGCTATTACCATGGTGATGCGGTTTTGGCAGTACATCAATGGGCGTGGATAGCG
GTTTGACTCACGGGGATTTCCAAGTCTCCACCCCATTGACGTCAATGGGAGTTTGTTTTGGCACCAAAAT
CAACGGGACTTTCCAAAATGTCGTAACAACTCCGCCCCATTGACGCAAATGGGCGGTAGGCGTGTACGGT
GGGAGGTCTATATAAGCAGAGCTCAATAAAAGAGCCCACAACCCCTCACTCGGCGCGCCAGTCTTCCGAT
AGACTGCGTCGCCCGGGTACCCGTATTCCCAATAAAGCCTCTTGCTGTTTGCATCCGAATCGTGGTCTCG
CTGTTCCTTGGGAGGGTCTCCTCTGAGTGATTGACTACCCACGACGGGGGTCTTTCATTTGGGGGCTCGT
CCGGGATTTGGAGACCCCTGCCCAGGGACCACCGACCCACCACCGGGAGGTAAGCTGGCCAGCAACTTAT
CTGTGTCTGTCCGATTGTCTAGTGTCTATGTTTGATGTTATGCGCCTGCGTCTGTACTAGTTAGCTAACT
AGCTCTGTATCTGGCGGACCCGTGGTGGAACTGACGAGTTCTGAACACCCGGCCGCAACCCTGGGAGACG
TCCCAGGGACTTTGGGGGCCGTTTTTGTGGCCCGACCTGAGGAAGGGAGTCGATGTGGAATCCGACCCCG
TCAGGATATGTGGTTCTGGTAGGAGACGAGAACCTAAAACAGTTCCCGCCTCCGTCTGAATTTTTGCTTT
CGGTTTGGAACCGAAGCCGCGCGTCTTGTCTGCTGCAGCGCTGCAGCATCGTTCTGTGTTGTCTCTGTCT
GACTGTGTTTCTGTATTTGTCTGAAAATTAGGGCCAGACTGTTACCACTCCCTTAAGTTTGACCTTAGGT
CACTGGAAAGATGTCGAGCGGATCGCTCACAACCAGTCGGTAGATGTCAAGAAGAGACGTTGGGTTACCT
TCTGCTCTGCAGAATGGCCAACCTTTAACGTCGGATGGCCGCGAGACGGCACCTTTAACCGAGACCTCAT
CACCCAGGTTAAGATCAAGGTCTTTTCACCTGGCCCGCATGGACACCCAGACCAGGTCCCCTACATCGTG
ACCTGGGAAGCCTTGGCTTTTGACCCCCCTCCCTGGGTCAAGCCCTTTGTACACCCTAAGCCTCCGCCTC
CTCTTCCTCCATCCGCCCCGTCTCTCCCCCTTGAACCTCCTCGTTCGACCCCGCCTCGATCCTCCCTTTA
TCCAGCCCTCACTCCTTCTCTAGGCGCCGGAATTGAAGATCTGGGGGATCGATCCTCTAGAGACGATAAG
CTTTGCAAAGATGGATAAAGTTTTAAACAGAGAGGAATCTTTGCAGCTAATGGACCTTCTAGGTCTTGAA
AGGAGTGGGAATTGGCTCCGGTGCCCGTCAGTGGGCAGAGCGCACATCGCCCACAGTCCCCGAGAAGTTG
GGGGGAGGGGTCGGCAATTGAACCGGTGCCTAGAGAAGGTGGCGCGGGGTAAACTGGGAAAGTGATGTCG
TGTACTGGCTCCGCCTTTTTCCCGAGGGTGGGGGAGAACCGTATATAAGTGCAGTAGTCGCCGTGAACGT
TCTTTTTCGCAACGGGTTTGCCGCCAGAACACAGGTAAGTGCCGTGTGTGGTTCCCGCGGGCCTGGCCTC
TTTACGGGTTATGGCCCTTGCGTGCCTTGAATTACTTCCACCTGGCTGCAGTACGTGATTCTTGATCCCG
AGCTTCGGGTTGGAAGTGGGTGGGAGAGTTCGAGGCCTTGCGCTTAAGGAGCCCCTTCGCCTCGTGCTTG
AGTTGAGGCCTGGCCTGGGCGCTGGGGCCGCCGCGTGCGAATCTGGTGGCACCTTCGCGCCTGTCTCGCT
GCTTTCGATAAGTCTCTAGCCATTTAAAATTTTTGATGACCTGCTGCGACGCTTTTTTTCTGGCAAGATA
GTCTTGTAAATGCGGGCCAAGATCTGCACACTGGTATTTCGGTTTTTGGGGCCGCGGGCGGCGACGGGGC
CCGTGCGTCCCAGCGCACATGTTCGGCGAGGCGGGGCCTGCGAGCGCGGCCACCGAGAATCGGACGGGGG
TAGTCTCAAGCTGGCCGGCCTGCTCTGGTGCCTGGCCTCGCGCCGCCGTGTATCGCCCCGCCCTGGGCGG
CAAGGCTGGCCCGGTCGGCACCAGTTGCGTGAGCGGAAAGATGGCCGCTTCCCGGCCCTGCTGCAGGGAG
CTCAAAATGGAGGACGCGGCGCTCGGGAGAGCGGGCGGGTGAGTCACCCACACAAAGGAAAAGGGCCTTT
CCGTCCTCAGCCGTCGCTTCATGTGACTCCACGGAGTACCGGGCGCCGTCCAGGCACCTCGATTAGTTCT
CGAGCTTTTGGAGTACGTCGTCTTTAGGTTGGGGGGAGGGGTTTTATGCGATGGAGTTTCCCCACACTGA
GTGGGTGGAGACTGAAGTTAGGCCAGCTTGGCACTTGATGTAATTCTCCTTGGAATTTGCCCTTTTTGAG
TTTGGATCTTGGTTCATTCTCAAGCCTCAGACAGTGGTTCAAAGTTTTTTTCTTCCATTTCAGGTGTCGT
GAGGAATTTCGACATTTAAATTTAAACTTTTAAAAGAAAAGGGGGGATTGGGGGGTACAGTGCAGGGGAA
AGAATAGTAGACATAATAGCAACAGACATACAAACTAAAGAATTACAAAAACAAATTACAAAAATTCAAA
ATTTTCCGATCACGAGACTAGCCTCGAGGTTTAAACTACGGGATCTTCGAAGGCCTAAGCTTACGCGCGC
GTCCTAGCGCTACCGGTCGCCACCATGGTGAGCAAGGGCGAGGAGCTGTTCACCGGGGTGGTGCCCATCC
TGGTCGAGCTGGACGGCGACGTAAACGGCCACAAGTTCAGCGTGTCCGGCGAGGGCGAGGGCGATGCCAC
CTACGGCAAGCTGACCCTGAAGTTCATCTGCACCACCGGCAAGCTGCCCGTGCCCTGGCCCACCCTCGTG
ACCACCCTGACCTACGGCGTGCAGTGCTTCAGCCGCTACCCCGACCACATGAAGCAGCACGACTTCTTCA
AGTCCGCCATGCCCGAAGGCTACGTCCAGGAGCGCACCATCTTCTTCAAGGACGACGGCAACTACAAGAC
CCGCGCCGAGGTGAAGTTCGAGGGCGACACCCTGGTGAACCGCATCGAGCTGAAGGGCATCGACTTCAAG
GAGGACGGCAACATCCTGGGGCACAAGCTGGAGTACAACTACAACAGCCACAACGTCTATATCATGGCCG
ACAAGCAGAAGAACGGCATCAAGGTGAACTTCAAGATCCGCCACAACATCGAGGACGGCAGCGTGCAGCT
CGCCGACCACTACCAGCAGAACACCCCCATCGGCGACGGCCCCGTGCTGCTGCCCGACAACCACTACCTG
AGCACCCAGTCCGCCCTGAGCAAAGACCCCAACGAGAAGCGCGATCACATGGTCCTGCTGGAGTTCGTGA
CCGCCGCCGGGATCACTCTCGGCATGGACGAGCTGTACAAGTCCGGACTCAGATCTCGATAGCTAGTAGC
TAGCTAGCTAGTCGAGCTCAACTTCGGGGACTAGTCATATGGATATCAGTGGTCCAGGCTCTAGTTTTGA
CTCAACAATATCACCAGCTGAAGCCTATAGAGTACGAGCCATAGATAAAATAAAAGATTTTATTTAGTCT
CCAGAAAAAGGGGGGAATGAAAGACCCCACCTGTAGGTTTGGCAAGCTAGCTTAAGTAACGCCATTTTGC
AAGGCATGGAAAAATACATAACTGAGAATAGAGAAGTTCAGATCAAGGTCAGGAACAGATGGAACAGGGT
CGAGCAGAGATCCAGTTTGGTTAGTACCGGGCCCGCTCTAGAGATCCGACGCCGCCATCTCTAGGCCCGC
GCCGGCCCCCTCGCACAGACTTGTGGGAGAAGCTCGGCTACTCCCCTGCCCCGGTTAATTTGCATATAAT
ATTTCCTAGTAACTATAGAGGCTTAATGTGCGATAAAAGACAGATAATCTGTTCTTTTTAATACTAGCTA
CATTTTACATGATAGGCTTGGATTTCTATAAGAGATACAAATACTAAATTATTATTTTAAAAAACAGCAC
AAAAGGAAACTCACCCTAACTGTAAAGTAATTGTGTGTTTTGAGACTATAAATATCCCTTGGAGAAAAGC
CTTGTTTGAAGAAATTTCTTGTCGAGTTCAAGAGATTCGACAAGAAATTTCTTCTTTTTTCTCGACCCTA
GAGAACCATCAGATGTTTCCAGGGTGCCCCAAGGACCTGAAATGACCCTGTGCCTTATTTGAACTAACCA
ATCAGTTCGCTTCTCGCTTCTGTTCGCGCGCTTCTGCTCCCCGAGCTCAATAAAAGAGCCCACAACCCCT
CACTCGGGGCGCCAGTCCTCCGATTGACTGAGTCGCCCGGGTACCCGTGTATCCAATAAACCCTCTTGCA
GTTGCATCCGACTTGTGGTCTCGCTGTTCCTTGGGAGGGTCTCCTCTGAGTGATTGACTACCCGTCAGCG
GGGGTCTTTCATTTGGGGGCTCGTCCGGGATCGGGAGACCCCTGCCCAGGGACCACCGACCCACCACCGG
GAGGTAAGCTGGCTGCCTCGCGCGTTTCGGTGATGACGGTGAAAACCTCTGACACATGCAGCTCCCGGAG
ACGGTCACAGCTTGTCTGTAAGCGGATGCCGGGAGCAGACAAGCCCGTCAGGGCGCGTCAGCGGGTGTTG
GCGGGTGTCGGGGCGCAGCCATGACCCAGTCACGTAGCGATAGCGGAGTGTAGATCCGGCTGTGGAATGT
GTGTCAGTTAGGGTGTGGAAAGTCCCCAGGCTCCCCAGCAGGCAGAAGTATGCAAAGCATGCATCTCAAT
TAGTCAGCAACCAGGTGTGGAAAGTCCCCAGGCTCCCCAGCAGGCAGAAGTATGCAAAGCATGCATCTCA
ATTAGTCAGCAACCATAGTCCCGCCCCTAACTCCGCCCATCCCGCCCCTAACTCCGCCCAGTTCCGCCCA
TTCTCCGCCCCATGGCTGACTAATTTTTTTTATTTATGCAGAGGCCGAGGCCGCCTCGGCCTCTGAGCTA
TTCCAGAAGTAGTGAGGAGGCTTTTTTGGAGGCCTAGGCTTTTGCAAAAAGCTTACTGGCTTAACTATGC
GGCATCAGAGCAGATTGTACTGAGAGTGCACCATATGCGGTGTGAAATACCGCACAGATGCGTAAGGAGA
AAATACCGCATCAGGCGCTCTTCCGCTTCCTCGCTCACTGACTCGCTGCGCTCGGTCGTTCGGCTGCGGC
GAGCGGTATCAGCTCACTCAAAGGCGGTAATACGGTTATCCACAGAATCAGGGGATAACGCAGGAAAGAA
CATGTGAGCAAAAGGCCAGCAAAAGGCCAGGAACCGTAAAAAGGCCGCGTTGCTGGCGTTTTTCCATAGG
CTCCGCCCCCCTGACGAGCATCACAAAAATCGACGCTCAAGTCAGAGGTGGCGAAACCCGACAGGACTAT
AAAGATACCAGGCGTTTCCCCCTGGAAGCTCCCTCGTGCGCTCTCCTGTTCCGACCCTGCCGCTTACCGG
ATACCTGTCCGCCTTTCTCCCTTCGGGAAGCGTGGCGCTTTCTCATAGCTCACGCTGTAGGTATCTCAGT
TCGGTGTAGGTCGTTCGCTCCAAGCTGGGCTGTGTGCACGAACCCCCCGTTCAGCCCGACCGCTGCGCCT
TATCCGGTAACTATCGTCTTGAGTCCAACCCGGTAAGACACGACTTATCGCCACTGGCAGCAGCCACTGG
TAACAGGATTAGCAGAGCGAGGTATGTAGGCGGTGCTACAGAGTTCTTGAAGTGGTGGCCTAACTACGGC
TACACTAGAAGGACAGTATTTGGTATCTGCGCTCTGCTGAAGCCAGTTACCTTCGGAAAAAGAGTTGGTA
GCTCTTGATCCGGCAAACAAACCACCGCTGGTAGCGGTGGTTTTTTTGTTTGCAAGCAGCAGATTACGCG
CAGAAAAAAAGGATCTCAAGAAGATCCTTTGATCTTTTCTACGGGGTCTGACGCTCAGTGGAACGAAAAC
TCACGTTAAGGGATTTTGGTCATGAGATTATCAAAAAGGATCTTCACCTAGATCCTTTTAAATTAAAAAT
GAAGTTTTAAATCAATCTAAAGTATATATGAGTAAACTTGGTCTGACAGTTACCAATGCTTAATCAGTGA
GGCACCTATCTCAGCGATCTGTCTATTTCGTTCATCCATAGTTGCCTGACTCCCCGTCGTGTAGATAACT
ACGATACGGGAGGGCTTACCATCTGGCCCCAGTGCTGCAATGATACCGCGAGACCCACGCTCACCGGCTC
CAGATTTATCAGCAATAAACCAGCCAGCCGGAAGGGCCGAGCGCAGAAGTGGTCCTGCAACTTTATCCGC
CTCCATCCAGTCTATTAATTGTTGCCGGGAAGCTAGAGTAAGTAGTTCGCCAGTTAATAGTTTGCGCAAC
GTTGTTGCCATTGCTGCAGGCATCGTGGTGTCACGCTCGTCGTTTGGTATGGCTTCATTCAGCTCCGGTT
CCCAACGATCAAGGCGAGTTACATGATCCCCCATGTTGTGCAAAAAAGCGGTTAGCTCCTTCGGTCCTCC
GATCGTTGTCAGAAGTAAGTTGGCCGCAGTGTTATCACTCATGGTTATGGCAGCACTGCATAATTCTCTT
ACTGTCATGCCATCCGTAAGATGCTTTTCTGTGACTGGTGAGTACTCAACCAAGTCATTCTGAGAATAGT
GTATGCGGCGACCGAGTTGCTCTTGCCCGGCGTCAACACGGGATAATACCGCGCCACATAGCAGAACTTT
AAAAGTGCTCATCATTGGAAAACGTTCTTCGGGGCGAAAACTCTCAAGGATCTTACCGCTGTTGAGATCC
AGTTCGATGTAACCCACTCGTGCACCCAACTGATCTTCAGCATCTTTTACTTTCACCAGCGTTTCTGGGT
GAGCAAAAACAGGAAGGCAAAATGCCGCAAAAAAGGGAATAAGGGCGACACGGAAATGTTGAATACTCAT
ACTCTTCCTTTTTCAATATTATTGAAGCATTTATCAGGGTTATTGTCTCATGAGCGGATACATATTTGAA
TGTATTTAGAAAAATAAACAAATAGGGGTTCCGCGCACATTTCCCCGAAAAGTGCCACCTGACGTCTAAG
AAACCATTATTATCATGACATTAACCTATAAAAATAGGCGTATCACGAGGCCCTTTCGTCTTCAAGAATT
AGCTTGGCCATTGCATACGTTGTATCCATATCATAATATGTACATTTATATTGGCTCATGTCCAACATTA
CCGCCATGTTGACATTGATTATTGACTAGTTATTAATAGTAATCAATTACGGGGTCATTAGTTCATAGCC
CATATATGGAGTANAGTCACNGNTNCGCATATNAG
