>Addgene plasmid #75254 | pQCXIX_sh_hBcl10_#2 | addgene partial sequence | sequence record 147539 | mU6-F old 5'-cagcacaaaaggaaactcacc-3'
AAGCCTTGTTTGAAGAAATTTCTTGTCGAGTTCAAGAGATTCGACAAGAAATTTCTTCTTTTTTCTCGAC
CCTAGAGAACCATCAGATGTTTCCAGGGTGCCCCAAGGACCTGAAATGACCCTGTGCCTTATTTGAACTA
ACCAATCAGTTCGCTTCTCGCTTCTGTTCGCGCGCTTCTGCTCCCCGAGCTCAATAAAAGAGCCCACAAC
CCCTCACTCGGGGCGCCAGTCCTCCGATTGACTGAGTCGCCCGGGTACCCGTGTATCCAATAAACCCTCT
TGCAGTTGCATCCGACTTGTGGTCTCGCTGTTCCTTGGGAGGGTCTCCTCTGAGTGATTGACTACCCGTC
AGCGGGGGTCTTTCATTTGGGGGCTCGTCCGGGATCGGGAGACCCCTGCCCAGGGACCACCGACCCACCA
CCGGGAGGTAAGCTGGCTGCCTCGCGCGTTTCGGTGATGACGGTGAAAACCTCTGACACATGCAGCTCCC
GGAGACGGTCACAGCTTGTCTGTAAGCGGATGCCGGGAGCAGACAAGCCCGTCAGGGCGCGTCAGCGGGT
GTTGGCGGGTGTCGGGGCGCAGCCATGACCCAGTCACGTAGCGATAGCGGAGTGTAGATCCGGCTGTGGA
ATGTGTGTCAGTTAGGGTGTGGAAAGTCCCCAGGCTCCC
