>Addgene plasmid #75254 | pQCXIX_sh_hBcl10_#2 | addgene partial sequence | sequence record 147540 | pLL5.0-R 5'-AAGGCACAGGGTCATTTCAG-3'
TTTATAGTCTCAAAACACACAATTACTTTACAGTTAGGGTGAGTTTCCTTTTGTGCTGTTTTTTAAAATA
ATAATTTAGTATTTGTATCTCTTATAGAAATCCAAGCCTATCATGTAAAATGTAGCTAGTATTAAAAAGA
ACAGATTATCTGTCTTTTATCGCACATTAAGCCTCTATAGTTACTAGGAAATATTATATGCAAATTAACC
GGGGCAGGGGAGTAGCCGAGCTTCTCCCACAAGTCTGTGCGAGGGGGCCGGCGCGGGCCTAGAGATGGCG
CGTCGGATCTCTAGAGCGGGCCCGGTACTAACCAAACTGGATCTCTGCTCGACCCTGTTCCATCTGTTCC
TGACCTTGATCTGAACTTCTCTATTCTCAGTTATGTATTTTTCCATGCCTTGCANAATGGCGTTACTTAA
GCTAGCTTGCCAAACCTACAGGTGGGGTCTTTCATTCCCCCCTTTTTCTGGAGACTAAATAAAATCTTTT
ATTTTATCTATGGCTCGTACTCTATAGGCTTCAGCTGGTGATATTGTTGAGTCAAAACTAGAGCCTGGAC
CACTGATATCCATATGACTAGTCCCCGAAGCTTGAGCTCGACTAGCTAGCTAGCTACTAGCTAGTC
